>Addgene plasmid #32359 | pBH-UAS-secA5-YFP | depositor full sequence | sequence record 36708 | pBH-UAS-secA5-YFP sequence 9153 bps
CCACCTAAATTGTAAGCGTTAATATTTTGTTAAAATTCGCGTTAAATTTTTGTTAAATCAGCTCATTTTT
TAACCAATAGGCCGAAATCGGCAAAATCCCTTATAAATCAAAAGAATAGACCGAGATAGGGT
[37 nt withheld, positions 133-169]
AAAGAACGTGGACTCCAACGTCAAAGG
[49 nt withheld, positions 197-245]
T
[91 nt withheld, positions 247-337]
CACAATGACGGCTACTACATGGTGCCATTCCTTCCTCTTTATAGGAATGGAGACTACCTCCTGTCCAACA
AGGCTCTTGGATACGAGTACGCCTACCTGTTGGACCCAGGTCATTGCACAACACCAGAAATGCCCTCTGA
TCTGCAAAAGACGTGAATATCTGTTCAGACACCCATATCCACTCTGTTCCACACAGGTCAGAGGTTTGTC
CAGGAGTTCTTGACAGAGGTGTAAAAAGTACTCAAAAATTTTACTCAAGTGAAAGTACAAGTACTTAGGG
AAAATTTTACTCAATTAAAAGTAAAAGTATCTGGCTAGAATCTTACTTGAGTAAAAGTAAAAAAGTACTC
CATTAAAATTGTACTTGAGTATTAAGGAAGTAAAAGTAAAAGCAAGAAAGAAAACTAGAGATTCTTGTTT
AAGCTTTTAATCTCAAAAAACATTAAATGAAATGCATACAAGGTTTTATCCTGCTTTAGAACTGTTTGTA
TTTAATTATCAAACTATAAGACAGACAATCTAATGCCAGTACACGCTACTCAAAGTTGTAAAACCTCAGA
TTTAACTTCAGTAGAAGCTGATTCTCAAAATTGTTAGTGTCAAGCCTAGCTCTTTTGGGGCTGAAAAGCA
ATCCTGCAGTGCTGAAAAGCCTCTCACAGGCAGCCGATGCGGGAAGAGGTGTATTAGTCTTGATAGAGAG
GCTGCAAATAGCAGGAAACGTGAGCAGAGACTCCCTGGTGTCTGAAACACAGGCCAGATGGGCCCCCAAG
GCGGAGTACTGTCCTCCGGGCTGGCGGAGTACTGTCCTCCGGCAAGGTCGGAGTACTGTCCTCCGACACT
AGAGGTCGGAGTACTGTCCTCCGACGCAAGGCGGAGTACTGTCCTCCGGGCTGCGGAGTACTGTCCTCCG
GCAAGGTCGGAGTACTGTCCTCCGACACTAGAGGTCGGAGTACTGTCCTCCGACGCAAGGTCGGAGTACT
GTCCTCCGACACTAGAGGTCGGAGTACTGTCCTCCGACGCAAGGTCGGAGTACTGTCCTCCGACACTAGA
GGTCGGAGTACTGTCCTCCGACGCAAGGCGGAGTACTGTCCTCCGGGCTGGCGGAGTACTGTCCTCCGGC
AAGGGTCGACTCTAGAGGGTATATAATGGATCCCATCGCGTCTCAGCCTCACTTTGAGCTCCTCCACACG
AATTCGCTAGCGGGCCCGATGATATCACAAGTTTGTACAAAAAAGCAGGCTTAACCATGCATAAGGTTTT
GCTGGCACTGTTCTTTATCTTTCTGGCACCAGCAGGCACCATGGCACAGGTTCTCAGAGGCACTGTGACT
GACTTCCCTGGATTTGATGAGCGGGCTGATGCAGAAACTCTTCGGAAGGCTATGAAAGGCTTGGGCACAG
ATGAGGAGAGCATCCTGACTCTGTTGACATCCCGAAGTAATGCTCAGCGCCAGGAAATCTCTGCAGCTTT
TAAGACTCTGTTTGGCAGGGATCTTCTGGATGACCTGAAATCAGAACTAACTGGAAAATTTGAAAAATTA
ATTGTGGCTCTGATGAAACCCTCTCGGCTTTATGATGCTTATGAACTGAAACATGCCTTGAAGGGAGCTG
GAACAAATGAAAAAGTACTGACAGAAATTATTGCTTCAAGGACACCTGAAGAACTGAGAGCCATCAAACA
AGTTTATGAAGAAGAATATGGCTCAAGCCTGGAAGATGACGTGGTGGGGGACACTTCAGGGTACTACCAG
CGGATGTTGGTGGTTCTCCTTCAGGCTAACAGAGACCCTGATGCTGGAATTGATGAAGCTCAAGTTGAAC
AAGATGCTCAGGCTTTATTTCAGGCTGGAGAACTTAAATGGGGGACAGATGAAGAAAAGTTTATCACCAT
CTTTGGAACACGAAGTGTGTCTCATTTGAGAAAGGTGTTTGACAAGTACATGACTATATCAGGATTTCAA
ATTGAGGAAACCATTGACCGCGAGACTTCTGGCAATTTAGAGCAACTACTCCTTGCTGTTGTGAAATCTA
TTCGAAGTATACCTGCCTACCTTGCAGAGACCCTCTATTATGCTATGAAGGGAGCTGGGACAGATGATCA
TACCCTCATCAGAGTCATGGTTTCCAGGAGTGAGATTGATCTGTTTAACATCAGGAAGGAGTTTAGGAAG
AATTTTGCCACCTCTCTTTATTCCATGATTAAGGGAGATACATCTGGGGACTATAAGAAAGCTCTTCTGC
TGCTCTGTGGAGAAGATGACGACCCAGCTTTCTTGTACAAAGTGGTGATATCACCGGTCGCCACCATGGT
GAGCAAGGGCGAGGAGCTGTTCACCGGGGTGGTGCCCATCCTGGTCGAGCTGGACGGCGACGTAAACGGC
CACAAGTTCAGCGTGTCCGGCGAGGGCGAGGGCGATGCCACCTACGGCAAGCTGACCCTGAAGTTCATCT
GCACCACCGGCAAGCTGCCCGTGCCCTGGCCCACCCTCGTGACCACCTTCGGCTACGGCCTGCAGTGCTT
CGCCCGCTACCCCGACCACATGAAGCAGCACGACTTCTTCAAGTCCGCCATGCCCGAAGGCTACGTCCAG
GAGCGCACCATCTTCTTCAAGGACGACGGCAACTACAAGACCCGCGCCGAGGTGAAGTTCGAGGGCGACA
CCCTGGTGAACCGCATCGAGCTGAAGGGCATCGACTTCAAGGAGGACGGCAACATCCTGGGGCACAAGCT
GGAGTACAACTACAACAGCCACAACGTCTATATCATGGCCGACAAGCAGAAGAACGGCATCAAGGTGAAC
TTCAAGATCCGCCACAACATCGAGGACGGCAGCGTGCAGCTCGCCGACCACTACCAGCAGAACACCCCCA
TCGGCGACGGCCCCGTGCTGCTGCCCGACAACCACTACCTGAGCTACCAGTCCGCCCTGAGCAAAGACCC
CAACGAGAAGCGCGATCACATGGTCCTGCTGGAGTTCGTGACCGCCGCCGGGATCACTCTCGGCATGGAC
GAGCTGTACAAGTAAAGCGGCCGCCACCGCGGTGGAGCTCGAATTAATTCATCGATGATGATCCAGACAT
GATAAGATACATTGATGAGTTTGGACAAACCACAACTAGAATGCAGTGAAAAAAATGCTTTATTTGTGAA
ATTTGTGATGCTATTGCTTTATTTGTAACCATTATAAGCTGCAATAAACAAGTTAACAACAACAATTGCA
TTCATTTTATGTTTCAGGTTCAGGGGGAGGTGTGGGAGGTTTTTTAAAGCAAGTAAAACCTCTACAAATG
TGGTATGGCTGATTATGATCCTCTAGATCAGATCCAGAGTCGCGGCCGCTTACTTGTACAGCTCGTCCAT
GCCGCCGGTGGAGTGGCGGCCCTCGGCGCGTTCGTACTGTTCCACGATGGTGTAGTCCTCGTTGTGGGAG
GTGATGTCCAACTTGATGTTGACGTTGTAGGCGCCGGGCAGCTGCACGGGCTTCTTGGCCTTGTAGGTGG
TCTTGACCTCAGCGTCGTAGTGGCCGCCGTCCTTCAGCTTCAGCCTCTGCTTGATCTCGCCCTTCAGGGC
GCCGTCCTCGGGGTACATCCGCTCGGAGGAGGCCTCCCAGCCCATGGTCTTCTTCTGCATTACGGGGCCG
TCGGAGGGGAAGTTGGTGCCGCGCAGCTTCACCTTGTAGATGAACTCGCCGTCCTGCAGGGAGGAGTCCT
GGGTCACGGTCACCACGCCGCCGTCCTCGAAGTTCATCACGCGCTCCCACTTGAAGCCCTCGGGGAAGGA
CAGCTTCAAGTAGTCGGGGATGTCGGCGGGGTGCTTCACGTAGGCCTTGGAGCCGTACATGAACTGAGGG
GACAGGATGTCCCAGGCGAAGGGCAGGGGGCCACCCTTGGTCACCTTCAGCTTGGCGGTCTGGGTGCCCT
CGTAGGGGCGGCCCTCGCCCTCGCCCTCGATCTCGAACTCGTGGCCGTTCACGGAGCCCTCCATGTGCAC
CTTGAAGCGCATGAACTCCTTGATGATGGCCATGTTATCCTCCTCGCCCTTGCTCACCATCGGTACCTGT
CTGCTTTGCTGTTGGTCTGGGCTCCTGGGTCACTGACGTTTCTAATGGAGTCTTTATGTATGAGGACTCT
TATCATTTGTTCTTCTATAAAGGTCTGCAGTGTTTCTGTTCGTCCCCTACATGGACACCCAGAGCCTCCT
AAATACAGGAGCCCTGATAACTGCACAAGTGCTCAGATTCCAGCAGGGTGGAAAATGAGATAAAGTGTGC
AGATGGGGAGGGGGACGTGAATGAGAGAAGCTTGAGCTCGAGATCTGTCCCGATCTTTCTCTTCTGTGCT
GTCAATTTAGAGTAGTTTTTGAGGTAATTTGGGTGCATTCTCTGTAAAAACAACAAATAAATATTTATAT
TGTATGCAATAAATGTAACAATTACACATACACTCTCTGATTACAGCATTAAAGGGTTAGTTCACCCAAA
AATGAAAAGATGTCATTAATGACTCACCCTCATGTCGTTCCAAGCCCGTAACACCTCCGTTCATCTTCGG
AACACAGTTTAAGATATTTTAGATTTAGTCCGAGAGCTTTCTGTCCCTCCACTGAAAATGTATGTACGGT
ATACTGTCCATGTCCAGAAAGGTAATAAAAACATCAAAGTAGTCCATGTGACATCAGTGGGTTAGGTAGA
ATTATTTGAAGCATCGAAAATACATTTTGGTCCAAAAATAACAAAACCTACGACTTTATTCAGCATTGTA
GCGTCACTGCGAAGTCGTGAACGCGGATTGACAACAGACCCGGAAGAGAATACAATGCCGAATAAAGTCG
TAGGTTTTGTTATTTTTGGACCAAAATGTATTCGATGCTTCAAAAAATTCTAACTAACCCACTGATGTCA
CATGGACTACTTTGATGTTTTTATTACCTTTCTGGACATGGACAGTATACCGTACATACATTCTCAATGG
AGGCACAGAAAGCTCTCGGACTAAATCTAAAATATCTTAAACTGTGTTCTGAAGATGAACGGAGGTCTTA
CGGGCTTGGAACGACATGAGGGCGAGTCATTAATGACATTATTTTCATTTTTGGGTGAACTAACCCTTTA
ATAAAACTGACATTTGCAGCCAATTGCACACTTTATAATGTTAAATACTTGTTGATTTTAGAAATACAGT
AGCATTTAGTGACAATCAAACATTAATTTTATTTCTGATTATATTGACAAAAACACAGGACTGTAAGGCT
GACATGACAGGGTGAATTGATTTCATTACATTAGTTTTGATGGTAACACTTTTACAATAAGGTTCGTTAG
TTAACTACATTAGTTAACATGAACTAATAATGAACTGCACGTATACATGTTAATTTCAACATTTACTAAT
ACTTTATATCTTGTTAACATTAGTTAATGCACTGTGAACTAACATGAACAAACAATGAACATCTGTATTT
CTATTAACTAACGTTAACAAAGATTAACAGATACAGTAACAAATGTATTGCTCATGGTTATTTAATGTTA
GTTAATACATGAACTAATCAACCTCATTGTAAAGTGTTACCGTTTTGACAATACAACATGTTTGGAAAAA
AATTTCTCGCTTGGTTTTCTTGTGTTTTGCATGAATTCAAACACAATGAGAGCACGGAATGATAATGATT
ATTCAAAGCTGCAATAGGCGCCAAATTTCCCGTGGACCTAACGTTACCAATTACAAATGCATTTTAGCAT
TTTATTACGTGAGCCTTATATTGTCAATCGCATGCATTAGTGAAAATAGGCCTACTACACATATAAAAGG
CGCGCCATCAACGTCAAAACATGCACACCCAAAAAAAAAAAAAAAAAAAAAAAAAAAAACTATCAGTAAA
ACAAAATACTTAATGTACTTACCTCAATATGCTTCCTTAGGTTTGATGGCGAACTTTTGAAGGCCGATAT
TTCTTTATTAAGCGGGAGACAGAGGACACATTTCATCTTGAATGAATCTTTATTTACACCACTTAAAGAA
AAGAATTCGCGAAGATACGGCCACGGGTGCTCTTGATCCTGTGGCTGATTTTGGACTGTGCTGCTCGCAG
CTGCTGATGAATCACATACTTCCTCCATTTTCTTCCACTGATTGACTGTTATAATTTCCCTAATTTCCAG
GTCAAGGTGCTGTGCATTGTGGTAATAGATGTGACATGACGTCACTTCCAAAGGACCAATGAACATGTCT
GACCAATTTCATATAATGTGAAAACGATTTTCATAGGCAGAATAAATAACATTTAAATTAAACTGGGCAT
CAGCGCAATTCAATTGGTTTGGTAATAGCAAGGGAAAATAGAATGAAGTGATCTCCAAAAAATAAGTACT
TTTTGACTGTAAATAAAATTGTAAGGAGTAAAAAGTACTTTTTTTTCTAAAAAAATGTAATTAAGTAAAA
GTAAAAGTATTGATTTTTAATTGTACTCAAGTAAAGTAAAAATCCCCAAAAATAATACTTAAGTACAGTA
ATCAAGTAAAATTACTCAAGTACTTTACACCTCTGGTTCTTGACCCCCTACCTTCAGCAAGCCCAGCAGA
TCCACTAGTTCTAGAGCGGCCGCCACCGCGGTGGAGCTCCAGCTTTTGTTCCCTTTAGTGAGGGTTAATT
GCGCGCTTGGCGTAATCATGGTCATAGCTGTTTCCTGTGTGAAATTGTTATCCGCTCACAATTCCACACA
ACATACGAGCCGGAAGCATAAAGTGTAAAGCCTGGGGTGCCTAATGAGTGAGCTAACTCACATTAATTGC
GTTGCGCTCACTGCCCGCTTTCCAGTCGGGAAACCTGTCGTGCCAGCTGCATTAATGAATCGGCCAACGC
GCGGGGAGAGGCGGTTTGCGTATTGGGCGCTCTTCCGCTTCCTCGCTCACTGACTCGCTGCGCTCGGTCG
TTCGGCTGCGGCGAGCGGTATCAGCTCACTCAAAGGCGGTAATACGGTTATCCACAGAATCAGGGGATAA
CGCAGGAAAGAACATGTGAGCAAAAGGCCAGCAAAAGGCCAGGAACCGTAAAAAGGCCGCGTTGCTGGCG
TTTTTCCATAGGCTCCGCCCCCCTGACGAGCATCACAAAAATCGACGCTCAAGTCAGAGGTGGCGAAACC
CGACAGGACTATAAAGATACCAGGCGTTTCCCCCTGGAAGCTCCCTCGTGCGCTCTCCTGTTCCGACCCT
GCCGCTTACCGGATACCTGTCCGCCTTTCTCCCTTCGGGAAGCGTGGCGCTTTCTCATAGCTCACGCTGT
AGGTATCTCAGTTCGGTGTAGGTCGTTCGCTCCAAGCTGGGCTGTGTGCACGAACCCCCCGTTCAGCCCG
ACCGCTGCGCCTTATCCGGTAACTATCGTCTTGAGTCCAACCCGGTAAGACACGACTTATCGCCACTGGC
AGCAGCCACTGGTAACAGGATTAGCAGAGCGAGGTATGTAGGCGGTGCTACAGAGTTCTTGAAGTGGTGG
CCTAACTACGGCTACACTAGAAGGACAGTATTTGGTATCTGCGCTCTGCTGAAGCCAGTTACCTTCGGAA
AAAGAGTTGGTAGCTCTTGATCCGGCAAACAAACCACCGCTGGTAGCGGTGGTTTTTTTGTTTGCAAGCA
GCAGATTACGCGCAGAAAAAAAGGATCTCAAGAAGATCCTTTGATCTTTTCTACGGGGTCTGACGCTCAG
TGGAACGAAAACTCACGTTAAGGGATTTTGGTCATGAGATTATCAAAAAGGATCTTCACCTAGATCCTTT
TAAATTAAAAATGAAGTTTTAAATCAATCTAAAGTATATATGAGTAAACTTGGTCTGACAGTTACCAATG
CTTAATCAGTGAGGCACCTATCTCAGCGATCTGTCTATTTCGTTCATCCATAGTTGCCTGACTCCCCGTC
GTGTAGATAACTACGATACGGGAGGGCTTACCATCTGGCCCCAGTGCTGCAATGATACCGCGAGACCCAC
GCTCACCGGCTCCAGATTTATCAGCAATAAACCAGCCAGCCGGAAGGGCCGAGCGCAGAAGTGGTCCTGC
AACTTTATCCGCCTCCATCCAGTCTATTAATTGTTGCCGGGAAGCTAGAGTAAGTAGTTCGCCAGTTAAT
AGTTTGCGCAACGTTGTTGCCATTGCTACAGGCATCGTGGTGTCACGCTCGTCGTTTGGTATGGCTTCAT
TCAGCTCCGGTTCCCAACGATCAAGGCGAGTTACATGATCCCCCATGTTGTGCAAAAAAGCGGTTAGCTC
CTTCGGTCCTCCGATCGTTGTCAGAAGTAAGTTGGCCGCAGTGTTATCACTCATGGTTATGGCAGCACTG
CATAATTCTCTTACTGTCATGCCATCCGTAAGATGCTTTTCTGTGACTGGTGAGTACTCAACCAAGTCAT
TCTGAGAATAGTGTATGCGGCGACCGAGTTGCTCTTGCCCGGCGTCAATACGGGATAATACCGCGCCACA
TAGCAGAACTTTAAAAGTGCTCATCATTGGAAAACGTTCTTCGGGGCGAAAACTCTCAAGGATCTTACCG
CTGTTGAGATCCAGTTCGATGTAACCCACTCGTGCACCCAACTGATCTTCAGCATCTTTTACTTTCACCA
GCGTTTCTGGGTGAGCAAAAACAGGAAGGCAAAATGCCGCAAAAAAGGGAATAAGGGCGACACGGAAATG
TTGAATACTCATACTCTTCCTTTTTCAATATTATTGAAGCATTTATCAGGGTTATTGTCTCATGAGCGGA
TACATATTTGAATGTATTTAGAAAAATAAACAAATAGGGGTTCCGCGCACATTTCCCCGAAAAGTG
Features (pLannotate 1.2.2; 29 found; start..end, strand, type, name):
      7..337     -  rep_origin     f1 ori (fragment) (sequence partly withheld): f1 bacteriophage origin of replication; arrow indicates direction of (+) strand synthesis
    335..562     +  CDS            tyr (fragment) (sequence partly withheld): TYRO_ORYLA - Also known as tyro. Experimental evidence at transcript level: Swiss-Prot protein existence level 2. This is a copper-containing oxidase that functions in the formation of pigments such as melanins and other polyphenolic compounds. From Oryzias latipes (Japanese rice fish) (Japanese killifish).
   1156..1173    +  protein_bind   5X UAS (fragment): five tandem copies of the "ScaI site" 17-mer CGGAGTACTGTCCTCCG, an upstream activating sequence (UAS) that efficiently binds yeast Gal4 (Webster et al., 1988; Pfeiffer et al., 2010) GAL4
   1184..1201    +  protein_bind   5X UAS (fragment): five tandem copies of the "ScaI site" 17-mer CGGAGTACTGTCCTCCG, an upstream activating sequence (UAS) that efficiently binds yeast Gal4 (Webster et al., 1988; Pfeiffer et al., 2010) GAL4
   1255..1272    +  protein_bind   5X UAS (fragment): five tandem copies of the "ScaI site" 17-mer CGGAGTACTGTCCTCCG, an upstream activating sequence (UAS) that efficiently binds yeast Gal4 (Webster et al., 1988; Pfeiffer et al., 2010) GAL4
   1283..1300    +  protein_bind   5X UAS (fragment): five tandem copies of the "ScaI site" 17-mer CGGAGTACTGTCCTCCG, an upstream activating sequence (UAS) that efficiently binds yeast Gal4 (Webster et al., 1988; Pfeiffer et al., 2010) GAL4
   1309..1326    +  protein_bind   5X UAS (fragment): five tandem copies of the "ScaI site" 17-mer CGGAGTACTGTCCTCCG, an upstream activating sequence (UAS) that efficiently binds yeast Gal4 (Webster et al., 1988; Pfeiffer et al., 2010) GAL4
   1337..1354    +  protein_bind   5X UAS (fragment): five tandem copies of the "ScaI site" 17-mer CGGAGTACTGTCCTCCG, an upstream activating sequence (UAS) that efficiently binds yeast Gal4 (Webster et al., 1988; Pfeiffer et al., 2010) GAL4
   1363..1380    +  protein_bind   5X UAS (fragment): five tandem copies of the "ScaI site" 17-mer CGGAGTACTGTCCTCCG, an upstream activating sequence (UAS) that efficiently binds yeast Gal4 (Webster et al., 1988; Pfeiffer et al., 2010) GAL4
   1391..1408    +  protein_bind   5X UAS (fragment): five tandem copies of the "ScaI site" 17-mer CGGAGTACTGTCCTCCG, an upstream activating sequence (UAS) that efficiently binds yeast Gal4 (Webster et al., 1988; Pfeiffer et al., 2010) GAL4
   1470..1487    +  promoter       minP (fragment): minimal TATA-box promoter with low basal activity
   1554..1578    +  protein_bind   attB1: mutant version of attB; recombination site for the Gateway® BP reaction BP Clonase™
   1638..2597    +  CDS            ANXA5: ANXA5_HUMAN - Also known as ANX5, ENX2, PP4. Experimental evidence at protein level: Swiss-Prot protein existence level 1. This protein is an anticoagulant protein that acts as an indirect inhibitor of the thromboplastin-specific complex, which is involved in the blood coagulation cascade. From Homo sapiens (Human).
   2599..2623    -  protein_bind   attB2: mutant version of attB; recombination site for the Gateway® BP reaction BP Clonase™
   2643..3362    +  CDS            EYFP: enhanced YFP mammalian codon-optimized
   3363..3387    -  misc_feature   MCS (fragment): pBluescript multiple cloning site
   3407..3541    -  polyA_signal   SV40 poly(A) signal: SV40 polyadenylation signal
   3564..3647    -  CDS            large T antigen (fragment): large T antigen from SV40 (simian virus 40)
   3680..4387    -  CDS            mCherry: mCherry is a basic (constitutively fluorescent) red fluorescent protein published in 2004, derived from Discosoma sp.. It is reported to be a very rapidly-maturing monomer with low acid sensitivity.
   4634..4653    -  misc_feature   MCS (fragment): multiple cloning site
   6916..6956    -  misc_feature   MCS (fragment): pBluescript multiple cloning site
   6969..6987    -  promoter       T3 promoter: promoter for bacteriophage T3 RNA polymerase
   7032..7048    -  protein_bind   lac operator: The lac repressor binds to the lac operator to inhibit transcription in E. coli. This inhibition can be relieved by adding lactose or isopropyl-β-D-thiogalactopyranoside (IPTG). lac repressor encoded by lacI
   7056..7086    -  promoter       lac promoter: promoter for the E. coli lac operon
   7101..7122    -  protein_bind   CAP binding site: CAP binding activates transcription in the presence of cAMP. E. coli catabolite activator protein
   7135..7227    -  CDS            lacI (fragment): lac repressor; lacI; The lac repressor binds to the lac operator to inhibit transcription in E. coli. This inhibition can be relieved by adding lactose or isopropyl-β-D-thiogalactopyranoside (IPTG).
   7410..7998    -  rep_origin     ori: high-copy-number ColE1/pMB1/pBR322/pUC origin of replication
   8169..9029    -  CDS            AmpR: β-lactamase; bla; confers resistance to ampicillin, carbenicillin, and related antibiotics
   9030..9134    -  promoter       AmpR promoter: bla
