[The description below was written by a language model from this plasmid's Addgene catalogue record and pLannotate feature annotations shown in this document.]
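Description:
pBH-UAS-secA5-YFP is a zebrafish expression plasmid built by Gateway cloning into the pBH-UAS-gtwy-YFP backbone, which has a pBluescript-type bacterial framework. It is propagated in E. coli through a high-copy ColE1/pUC origin and selected with ampicillin via the β-lactamase gene and its own promoter. A partial f1 origin, a T3 promoter and lac promoter/operator remnants are also carried over from the parental cloning vector.

The payload is a Gal4-responsive reporter cassette. A series of tandem UAS Gal4-binding sites sits upstream of a minimal TATA-box promoter, so transcription should be low unless Gal4 is supplied, for example from a tissue-specific driver line. Downstream, flanked by attB1 and attB2 recombination sites, lies the human annexin A5 (ANXA5) coding sequence, followed directly by EYFP to give a C-terminal fluorescent fusion. The catalogue describes the insert as a secreted form; the short unannotated stretch between attB1 and the ANXA5 coding sequence could hold a secretion signal, but the feature table does not label one. Annexin A5 binds phosphatidylserine exposed on the surface of apoptotic cells, so a secreted fluorescent version can label dying cells in the living animal, matching the stated purpose of live imaging of apoptosis in zebrafish.

On the opposite strand, the table shows an mCherry coding sequence terminated by an SV40 polyadenylation signal, which probably serves as a transgenesis marker. Its promoter presumably lies in the large unannotated region that follows and is not identified in the record. A fragment matching medaka tyrosinase near the f1 origin may reflect a fish transposon arm used for genomic integration, though this is also not stated.
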