Addgene plasmid #32359: pBH-UAS-secA5-YFP
Purpose: Live imaging of apoptotic cells in zebrafish
Depositing lab: Randall Peterson. Depositing organization: Massachusetts General Hospital. Publication: Live imaging of apoptotic cells in zebrafish. van Ham TJ, Mapes J, Kokel D, Peterson RT. FASEB J. 2010 Nov;24(11):4336-42. Epub 2010 Jul 2. 10.1096/fj.10-161018 PubMed 20601526.
Backbone
  Vector backbone: pBH-UAS-gtwy-YFP
  Backbone manufacturer: Michael L. Nonet
  Vector type: Zebrafish expression
Growth in bacteria
  Bacterial resistance: Ampicillin, 100 μg/mL
  Growth temperature: 37°C
  Growth strain: DH5alpha
  Copy number: Unknown
Gene/Insert
  Gene/Insert name: secreted human annexin 5
  Species: H. sapiens (human)
  Entrez Gene: ANXA5 (a.k.a. ANX5, CPB-I, ENX2, HEL-S-7, PP4, RPRGL3, VAC-alph)
  Promoter: UAS
  Cloning method: Gateway Cloning
  Sequencing primers: 5′ cctcgcccttgctcaccat
Resource information
  A portion of this plasmid was derived from a plasmid made by: The backbone plasmid (pBH-UAS-gtwy-YFP) was created by the Michael L. Nonet lab (Wustl).
Terms and licenses: Academic/Nonprofit Terms; Industry Terms: Not Available to Industry
How to cite: pBH-UAS-secA5-YFP was a gift from Randall Peterson (Addgene plasmid # 32359 ; http://n2t.net/addgene:32359 ; RRID:Addgene_32359)
