>Addgene plasmid #32359 | pBH-UAS-secA5-YFP | addgene partial sequence | sequence record 37687 | EGFP-N 5'-CGTCGCCGTCCAGCTCGACCAG-3'
CCATGGTGGCGACCGGTGATATCACCACTTTGTACAAGAAAGCTGGGTCGTCATCTTCTCCACAGAGCAG
CAGAAGAGCTTTCTTATAGTCCCCAGATGTATCTCCCTTAATCATGGAATAAAGAGAGGTGGCAAAATTC
TTCCTAAACTCCTTCCTGATGTTAAACAGATCAATCTCACTCCTGGAAACCATGACTCTGATGAGGGTAT
GATCATCTGTCCCAGCTCCCTTCATAGCATAATAGAGGGTCTCTGCAAGGTAGGCAGGTATACTTCGAAT
AGATTTCACAACAGCAAGGAGTAGTTGCTCTAAATTGCCAGAAGTCTCGCGGTCAATGGTTTCCTCAATT
TGAAATCCTGATATAGTCATGTACTTGTCAAACACCTTTCTCAAATGAGACACACTTCGTGTTCCAAAGA
TGGTGATAAACTTTTCTTCATCTGTCCCCCATTTAAGTTCTCCAGCCTGAAATAAAGCCTGAGCATCTTG
TTCAACTTGAGCTTCATCGATTCCAGCATCAGGGTCTCTGTTAGCCTGAAGGAGAACCACCAACATCCGC
TGGTAGTACCCTGAAGTGTCCCCCACCACGTCATCTTCCAGGCTTGAGCCATATTCTTCTTCATAAACTT
GTTTGATGGCTCTCAGTTCTTCAGGTGTCCTTGAAGCAATAATTTCTGTCAGTACTTTTTCATTTGTTCC
AGCTCCCTTCAAGGCATGTTTCAGTTCATAAGCATCATAAAGCCGAGAGGGTTTCATCAGAGCCACAATT
AATTTTTCAAATTTTCCAGTTAGTTCTGATTTCAGGTCATCCAGA
